Addgene plasmid #26000: LV-YFP
Depositing lab: Elaine Fuchs. Depositing organization: Rockefeller University. Publication: Rapid functional dissection of genetic networks via tissue-specific transduction and RNAi in mouse embryos. Beronja S, Livshits G, Williams S, Fuchs E. Nat Med. 2010 Jul . 16(7):821-7. 10.1038/nm.2167 PubMed 20526348.
Backbone
  Vector backbone: pLKO.1
  Backbone size w/o insert (bp): 6406
  Vector type: Mammalian Expression, Lentiviral
Growth in bacteria
  Bacterial resistance: Ampicillin, 100 μg/mL
  Growth temperature: 37°C
  Growth strain: Stbl3
  Growth instructions: Stbl3
  Copy number: High Copy
Gene/Insert
  Gene/Insert name: H2B-YFP
  Species: H. sapiens (human); A. victoria
  Insert size (bp): 1113
  Entrez Gene: H2BC21 (a.k.a. GL105, H2B, H2B-GL105, H2B.1, H2BE, H2BFQ, H2BGL105, H2BQ, HIST2H2BE)
  Cloning method: Restriction Enzyme; 5′ cloning site BamHI (destroyed during cloning); 3′ cloning site NsiI (not destroyed)
  Sequencing primers: 5′ CCTTCACCGAGGGCCTATTTC
Terms and licenses: Academic/Nonprofit Terms; Industry Terms: Not Available to Industry
How to cite: LV-YFP was a gift from Elaine Fuchs (Addgene plasmid # 26000 ; http://n2t.net/addgene:26000 ; RRID:Addgene_26000)
