[The description below was written by a language model from this plasmid's Addgene catalogue record and pLannotate feature annotations shown in this document.]
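Description:
LV-YFP is a third-generation-style, self-inactivating HIV-1 lentiviral transfer plasmid built on the pLKO.1 backbone, in which the position normally occupied by the selectable marker carries a nuclear fluorescent reporter. It is propagated in E. coli from a high-copy ColE1/pUC origin with ampicillin selection through the bla gene. The recombination-reduced strain Stbl3 is listed as the host, a common choice for LTR-containing plasmids. The backbone also carries an f1 origin, an SV40 origin and poly(A) signal, and remnants of lac, T7 and T3 cloning-vector sequences.

The viral genome is transcribed in packaging cells from an RSV promoter fused to a truncated 5' LTR. This is followed by the Ψ packaging signal with a gag fragment, the Rev response element for Rev-dependent nuclear export, the cPPT/CTS element and a ΔU3 3' LTR, which inactivates LTR promoter activity after integration.

Two expression units lie within this frame. The human PGK promoter drives the 1.1 kb insert, human histone H2B fused in frame to EYFP, which labels chromatin and so marks the nuclei of transduced cells. Upstream, the pLKO.1 U6 Pol III promoter is retained. It is followed by two 21-nt matches to CopGFP in opposite orientations, an arrangement consistent with a short hairpin, although the catalogue fields do not describe any shRNA or its purpose.

The associated publication concerns tissue-specific transduction and RNAi in mouse embryos. This suggests the vector is used to mark and track infected cells in vivo, possibly as a reporter or control alongside knockdown constructs.
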