Features (pLannotate 1.2.2; 28 found; start..end, strand, type, name):
    519..896     +  CDS            H2B: human histone H2B; HIST1H2BJ
    915..1631    +  CDS            EYFP: EYFP is a basic (constitutively fluorescent) green/yellow fluorescent protein published in 1996, derived from Aequorea victoria. It is reported to be a very rapidly-maturing weak dimer with high acid sensitivity.
   1635..1703    +  CDS            nef (fragment): NEF_HV1Z2 - Experimental evidence at protein level: Swiss-Prot protein existence level 1. Extracellular Nef protein targets CD4(+) T-lymphocytes for apoptosis by interacting with CXCR4 surface receptors. From Human immunodeficiency virus type 1 group M subtype D (isolate Z2/CDC-Z34) (HIV-1).
   1705..1938    +  LTR            3' LTR (ΔU3): self-inactivating 3' long terminal repeat (LTR) from HIV-1
   2010..2131    +  polyA_signal   SV40 poly(A) signal: SV40 polyadenylation signal
   2171..2306    +  rep_origin     SV40 ori: SV40 origin of replication
   2327..2345    -  promoter       T7 promoter: promoter for bacteriophage T7 RNA polymerase
   2353..2508    +  CDS            lacZα (fragment): LacZα fragment of β-galactosidase; lacZ fragment
   2513..2941    +  rep_origin     f1 ori (sequence partly withheld): f1 bacteriophage origin of replication; arrow indicates direction of (+) strand synthesis
   2994..3098    +  promoter       AmpR promoter: bla
   3099..3959    +  CDS            AmpR: β-lactamase; bla; confers resistance to ampicillin, carbenicillin, and related antibiotics
   4130..4718    +  rep_origin     ori: high-copy-number ColE1/pMB1/pBR322/pUC origin of replication
   4901..4993    +  CDS            lacI (fragment): lac repressor; lacI; The lac repressor binds to the lac operator to inhibit transcription in E. coli. This inhibition can be relieved by adding lactose or isopropyl-β-D-thiogalactopyranoside (IPTG).
   5006..5027    +  protein_bind   CAP binding site: CAP binding activates transcription in the presence of cAMP. E. coli catabolite activator protein
   5042..5072    +  promoter       lac promoter: promoter for the E. coli lac operon
   5080..5096    +  protein_bind   lac operator: The lac repressor binds to the lac operator to inhibit transcription in E. coli. This inhibition can be relieved by adding lactose or isopropyl-β-D-thiogalactopyranoside (IPTG). lac repressor encoded by lacI
   5141..5159    +  promoter       T3 promoter: promoter for bacteriophage T3 RNA polymerase
   5187..5413    +  promoter       RSV promoter: Rous sarcoma virus enhancer/promoter
   5414..5594    +  LTR            5' LTR (truncated): truncated 5' long terminal repeat (LTR) from HIV-1
   5641..5766    +  misc_feature   HIV-1 Ψ: packaging signal of human immunodeficiency virus type 1
   5750..6113    +  CDS            HIV-1 gag (fragment): gag protein from human immunodeficiency virus 1; gag
   6259..6492    +  misc_feature   RRE: The Rev response element (RRE) of HIV-1 allows for Rev-dependent mRNA export from the nucleus to the cytoplasm.
   6869..6969    +  CDS            Rev (fragment): human immunodeficiency virus 1 (HIV-1) Rev protein; rev; enhances nuclear export of unspliced and incompletely spliced viral mRNAs
   7019..7259    +  promoter       U6 promoter: RNA polymerase III promoter for human U6 snRNA
   7270..7290    +  CDS            CopGFP (fragment): green fluorescent protein 2 from Pontellina plumata, also known as ppluGFP2 (Shagin et al., 2004)
   7297..7317    -  CDS            CopGFP (fragment): green fluorescent protein 2 from Pontellina plumata, also known as ppluGFP2 (Shagin et al., 2004)
   7363..7480    +  misc_feature   cPPT/CTS: central polypurine tract and central termination sequence of HIV-1
   7529..507     +  promoter       hPGK promoter (across the origin): human phosphoglycerate kinase 1 promoter
>Addgene plasmid #26000 | LV-YFP | addgene full sequence | sequence record 261202 | Addgene NGS Result
TTGGGGTTGCGCCTTTTCCAAGGCAGCCCTGGGTTTGCGCAGGGACGCGGCTGCTCTGGGCGTGGTTCCG
GGAAACGCAGCGGCGCCGACCCTGGGTCTCGCACATTCTTCACGTCCGTTCGCAGCGTCACCCGGATCTT
CGCCGCTACCCTTGTGGGCCCCCCGGCGACGCTTCCTGCTCCGCCCCTAAGTCGGGAAGGTTCCTTGCGG
TTCGCGGCGTGCCGGACGTGACAAACGGAAGCCGCACGTCTCACTAGTACCCTCGCAGACGGACAGCGCC
AGGGAGCAATGGCAGCGCGCCGACCGCGATGGGCTGTGGCCAATAGCGGCTGCTCAGCAGGGCGCGCCGA
GAGCAGCGGCCGGGAAGGGGCGGTGCGGGAGGCGGGGTGTGGGGCGGTAGTGTGGGCCCTGTTCCTGCCC
GCGCGGTGTTCCGCATTCTGCAAGCCTCCGGAGCGCACGTCGGCAGTCGGCTCCCTCGTTGACCGAATCA
CCGACCTCTCTCCCCAGGGGGATCTACCATGCCAGAGCCAGCGAAGTCTGCTCCCGCCCCGAAAAAGGGC
TCCAAGAAGGCGGTGACTAAGGCGCAGAAGAAAGGCGGCAAGAAGCGCAAGCGCAGCCGCAAGGAGAGCT
ATTCCATCTATGTGTACAAGGTTCTGAAGCAGGTCCACCCTGACACCGGCATTTCGTCCAAGGCCATGGG
CATCATGAACTCGTTTGTGAACGACATTTTCGAGCGCATCGCAGGTGAGGCTTCCCGCCTGGCGCATTAC
AACAAGCGCTCGACCATCACCTCCAGGGAGATCCAGACGGCCGTGCGCCTGCTGCTGCCTGGGGAGTTGG
CCAAGCACGCCGTGTCCGAGGGTACTAAGGCCATCACCAAGTACACCAGCGCTAAGGATCCACCGGTCGC
CACCATGGTGAGCAAGGGCGAGGAGCTGTTCACCGGGGTGGTGCCCATCCTGGTCGAGCTGGACGGCGAC
GTAAACGGCCACAAGTTCAGCGTGTCCGGCGAGGGCGAGGGCGATGCCACCTACGGCAAGCTGACCCTGA
AGTTCATCTGCACCACCGGCAAGCTGCCCGTGCCCTGGCCCACCCTCGTGACCACCTTCGGCTACGGCCT
GCAGTGCTTCGCCCGCTACCCCGACCACATGAAGCAGCACGACTTCTTCAAGTCCGCCATGCCCGAAGGC
TACGTCCAGGAGCGCACCATCTTCTTCAAGGACGACGGCAACTACAAGACCCGCGCCGAGGTGAAGTTCG
AGGGCGACACCCTGGTGAACCGCATCGAGCTGAAGGGCATCGACTTCAAGGAGGACGGCAACATCCTGGG
GCACAAGCTGGAGTACAACTACAACAGCCACAACGTCTATATCATGGCCGACAAGCAGAAGAACGGCATC
AAGGTGAACTTCAAGATCCGCCACAACATCGAGGACGGCAGCGTGCAGCTCGCCGACCACTACCAGCAGA
ACACCCCCATCGGCGACGGCCCCGTGCTGCTGCCCGACAACCACTACCTGAGCTACCAGTCCGCCCTGAG
CAAAGACCCCAACGAGAAGCGCGATCACATGGTCCTGCTGGAGTTCGTGACCGCCGCCGGGATCACTCTC
GGCATGGACGAGCTGTACAAGTAGGTACCTTTAAGACCAATGACTTACAAGGCAGCTGTAGATCTTAGCC
ACTTTTTAAAAGAAAAGGGGGGACTGGAAGGGCTAATTCACTCCCAACGAAGACAAGATCTGCTTTTTGC
TTGTACTGGGTCTCTCTGGTTAGACCAGATCTGAGCCTGGGAGCTCTCTGGCTAACTAGGGAACCCACTG
CTTAAGCCTCAATAAAGCTTGCCTTGAGTGCTTCAAGTAGTGTGTGCCCGTCTGTTGTGTGACTCTGGTA
ACTAGAGATCCCTCAGACCCTTTTAGTCAGTGTGGAAAATCTCTAGCAGTAGTAGTTCATGTCATCTTAT
TATTCAGTATTTATAACTTGCAAAGAAATGAATATCAGAGAGTGAGAGGAACTTGTTTATTGCAGCTTAT
AATGGTTACAAATAAAGCAATAGCATCACAAATTTCACAAATAAAGCATTTTTTTCACTGCATTCTAGTT
GTGGTTTGTCCAAACTCATCAATGTATCTTATCATGTCTGGCTCTAGCTATCCCGCCCCTAACTCCGCCC
ATCCCGCCCCTAACTCCGCCCAGTTCCGCCCATTCTCCGCCCCATGGCTGACTAATTTTTTTTATTTATG
CAGAGGCCGAGGCCGCCTCGGCCTCTGAGCTATTCCAGAAGTAGTGAGGAGGCTTTTTTGGAGGCCTAGG
GACGTACCCAATTCGCCCTATAGTGAGTCGTATTACGCGCGCTCACTGGCCGTCGTTTTACAACGTCGTG
ACTGGGAAAACCCTGGCGTTACCCAACTTAATCGCCTTGCAGCACATCCCCCTTTCGCCAGCTGGCGTAA
TAGCGAAGAGGCCCGCACCGATCGCCCTTCCCAACAGTTGCGCAGCCTGAATGGCGAATGGG
[124 nt withheld, positions 2513-2636]
C
[91 nt withheld, positions 2638-2728]
A
[49 nt withheld, positions 2730-2778]
CCTTTGACGTTGGAGTCCACGTTCTTT
[37 nt withheld, positions 2806-2842]
ACCCTATCTCGGTCTATTCTTTTGATTTATAAGGGATTTTGCCGATTTCGGCCTATTGGTTAAAAAATGA
GCTGATTTAACAAAAATTTAACGCGAATTTTAACAAAATATTAACGCTTACAATTTAGGTGGCACTTTTC
GGGGAAATGTGCGCGGAACCCCTATTTGTTTATTTTTCTAAATACATTCAAATATGTATCCGCTCATGAG
ACAATAACCCTGATAAATGCTTCAATAATATTGAAAAAGGAAGAGTATGAGTATTCAACATTTCCGTGTC
GCCCTTATTCCCTTTTTTGCGGCATTTTGCCTTCCTGTTTTTGCTCACCCAGAAACGCTGGTGAAAGTAA
AAGATGCTGAAGATCAGTTGGGTGCACGAGTGGGTTACATCGAACTGGATCTCAACAGCGGTAAGATCCT
TGAGAGTTTTCGCCCCGAAGAACGTTTTCCAATGATGAGCACTTTTAAAGTTCTGCTATGTGGCGCGGTA
TTATCCCGTATTGACGCCGGGCAAGAGCAACTCGGTCGCCGCATACACTATTCTCAGAATGACTTGGTTG
AGTACTCACCAGTCACAGAAAAGCATCTTACGGATGGCATGACAGTAAGAGAATTATGCAGTGCTGCCAT
AACCATGAGTGATAACACTGCGGCCAACTTACTTCTGACAACGATCGGAGGACCGAAGGAGCTAACCGCT
TTTTTGCACAACATGGGGGATCATGTAACTCGCCTTGATCGTTGGGAACCGGAGCTGAATGAAGCCATAC
CAAACGACGAGCGTGACACCACGATGCCTGTAGCAATGGCAACAACGTTGCGCAAACTATTAACTGGCGA
ACTACTTACTCTAGCTTCCCGGCAACAATTAATAGACTGGATGGAGGCGGATAAAGTTGCAGGACCACTT
CTGCGCTCGGCCCTTCCGGCTGGCTGGTTTATTGCTGATAAATCTGGAGCCGGTGAGCGTGGGTCTCGCG
GTATCATTGCAGCACTGGGGCCAGATGGTAAGCCCTCCCGTATCGTAGTTATCTACACGACGGGGAGTCA
GGCAACTATGGATGAACGAAATAGACAGATCGCTGAGATAGGTGCCTCACTGATTAAGCATTGGTAACTG
TCAGACCAAGTTTACTCATATATACTTTAGATTGATTTAAAACTTCATTTTTAATTTAAAAGGATCTAGG
TGAAGATCCTTTTTGATAATCTCATGACCAAAATCCCTTAACGTGAGTTTTCGTTCCACTGAGCGTCAGA
CCCCGTAGAAAAGATCAAAGGATCTTCTTGAGATCCTTTTTTTCTGCGCGTAATCTGCTGCTTGCAAACA
AAAAAACCACCGCTACCAGCGGTGGTTTGTTTGCCGGATCAAGAGCTACCAACTCTTTTTCCGAAGGTAA
CTGGCTTCAGCAGAGCGCAGATACCAAATACTGTTCTTCTAGTGTAGCCGTAGTTAGGCCACCACTTCAA
GAACTCTGTAGCACCGCCTACATACCTCGCTCTGCTAATCCTGTTACCAGTGGCTGCTGCCAGTGGCGAT
AAGTCGTGTCTTACCGGGTTGGACTCAAGACGATAGTTACCGGATAAGGCGCAGCGGTCGGGCTGAACGG
GGGGTTCGTGCACACAGCCCAGCTTGGAGCGAACGACCTACACCGAACTGAGATACCTACAGCGTGAGCT
ATGAGAAAGCGCCACGCTTCCCGAAGGGAGAAAGGCGGACAGGTATCCGGTAAGCGGCAGGGTCGGAACA
GGAGAGCGCACGAGGGAGCTTCCAGGGGGAAACGCCTGGTATCTTTATAGTCCTGTCGGGTTTCGCCACC
TCTGACTTGAGCGTCGATTTTTGTGATGCTCGTCAGGGGGGCGGAGCCTATGGAAAAACGCCAGCAACGC
GGCCTTTTTACGGTTCCTGGCCTTTTGCTGGCCTTTTGCTCACATGTTCTTTCCTGCGTTATCCCCTGAT
TCTGTGGATAACCGTATTACCGCCTTTGAGTGAGCTGATACCGCTCGCCGCAGCCGAACGACCGAGCGCA
GCGAGTCAGTGAGCGAGGAAGCGGAAGAGCGCCCAATACGCAAACCGCCTCTCCCCGCGCGTTGGCCGAT
TCATTAATGCAGCTGGCACGACAGGTTTCCCGACTGGAAAGCGGGCAGTGAGCGCAACGCAATTAATGTG
AGTTAGCTCACTCATTAGGCACCCCAGGCTTTACACTTTATGCTTCCGGCTCGTATGTTGTGTGGAATTG
TGAGCGGATAACAATTTCACACAGGAAACAGCTATGACCATGATTACGCCAAGCGCGCAATTAACCCTCA
CTAAAGGGAACAAAAGCTGGAGCTGCAAGCTTAATGTAGTCTTATGCAATACTCTTGTAGTCTTGCAACA
TGGTAACGATGAGTTAGCAACATGCCTTACAAGGAGAGAAAAAGCACCGTGCATGCCGATTGGTGGAAGT
AAGGTGGTACGATCGTGCCTTATTAGGAAGGCAACAGACGGGTCTGACATGGATTGGACGAACCACTGAA
TTGCCGCATTGCAGAGATATTGTATTTAAGTGCCTAGCTCGATACATAAACGGGTCTCTCTGGTTAGACC
AGATCTGAGCCTGGGAGCTCTCTGGCTAACTAGGGAACCCACTGCTTAAGCCTCAATAAAGCTTGCCTTG
AGTGCTTCAAGTAGTGTGTGCCCGTCTGTTGTGTGACTCTGGTAACTAGAGATCCCTCAGACCCTTTTAG
TCAGTGTGGAAAATCTCTAGCAGTGGCGCCCGAACAGGGACTTGAAAGCGAAAGGGAAACCAGAGGAGCT
CTCTCGACGCAGGACTCGGCTTGCTGAAGCGCGCACGGCAAGAGGCGAGGGGCGGCGACTGGTGAGTACG
CCAAAAATTTTGACTAGCGGAGGCTAGAAGGAGAGAGATGGGTGCGAGAGCGTCAGTATTAAGCGGGGGA
GAATTAGATCGCGATGGGAAAAAATTCGGTTAAGGCCAGGGGGAAAGAAAAAATATAAATTAAAACATAT
AGTATGGGCAAGCAGGGAGCTAGAACGATTCGCAGTTAATCCTGGCCTGTTAGAAACATCAGAAGGCTGT
AGACAAATACTGGGACAGCTACAACCATCCCTTCAGACAGGATCAGAAGAACTTAGATCATTATATAATA
CAGTAGCAACCCTCTATTGTGTGCATCAAAGGATAGAGATAAAAGACACCAAGGAAGCTTTAGACAAGAT
AGAGGAAGAGCAAAACAAAAGTAAGACCACCGCACAGCAAGCGGCCGCTGATCTTCAGACCTGGAGGAGG
AGATATGAGGGACAATTGGAGAAGTGAATTATATAAATATAAAGTAGTAAAAATTGAACCATTAGGAGTA
GCACCCACCAAGGCAAAGAGAAGAGTGGTGCAGAGAGAAAAAAGAGCAGTGGGAATAGGAGCTTTGTTCC
TTGGGTTCTTGGGAGCAGCAGGAAGCACTATGGGCGCAGCGTCAATGACGCTGACGGTACAGGCCAGACA
ATTATTGTCTGGTATAGTGCAGCAGCAGAACAATTTGCTGAGGGCTATTGAGGCGCAACAGCATCTGTTG
CAACTCACAGTCTGGGGCATCAAGCAGCTCCAGGCAAGAATCCTGGCTGTGGAAAGATACCTAAAGGATC
AACAGCTCCTGGGGATTTGGGGTTGCTCTGGAAAACTCATTTGCACCACTGCTGTGCCTTGGAATGCTAG
TTGGAGTAATAAATCTCTGGAACAGATTTGGAATCACACGACCTGGATGGAGTGGGACAGAGAAATTAAC
AATTACACAAGCTTAATACACTCCTTAATTGAAGAATCGCAAAACCAGCAAGAAAAGAATGAACAAGAAT
TATTGGAATTAGATAAATGGGCAAGTTTGTGGAATTGGTTTAACATAACAAATTGGCTGTGGTATATAAA
ATTATTCATAATGATAGTAGGAGGCTTGGTAGGTTTAAGAATAGTTTTTGCTGTACTTTCTATAGTGAAT
AGAGTTAGGCAGGGATATTCACCATTATCGTTTCAGACCCACCTCCCAACCCCGAGGGGACCCGACAGGC
CCGAAGGAATAGAAGAAGAAGGTGGAGAGAGAGACAGAGACAGATCCATTCGATTAGTGAACGGATCTCG
ACGGTATCGATCACGAGACTAGCCTCGAGCGGCCGCCCCCTTCACCGAGGGCCTATTTCCCATGATTCCT
TCATATTTGCATATACGATACAAGGCTGTTAGAGAGATAATTGGAATTAATTTGACTGTAAACACAAAGA
TATTAGTACAAAATACGTGACGTAGAAAGTAATAATTTCTTGGGTAGTTTGCAGTTTTAAAATTATGTTT
TAAAATGGACTATCATATGCTTACCGTAACTTGAAAGTATTTCGATTTCTTGGCTTTATATATCTTGTGG
AAAGGACGAAACACCGGCAACAAGATGAAGAGCACCAACTCGAGTTGGTGCTCTTCATCTTGTTGTTTTT
AATTCTCGACCTCGAGACAAATGGCAGTATTCATCCACAATTTTAAAAGAAAAGGGGGGATTGGGGGGTA
CAGTGCAGGGGAAAGAATAGTAGACATAATAGCAACAGACATACAAACTAAAGAATTACAAAAACAAATT
ACAAAAATTCAAAATTTTCGGGTTTATTACAGGGACAGCAGAGATCCACTTTGGCCGCGGCTCGAGGGGG
