>Addgene plasmid #26000 | LV-YFP | addgene partial sequence | sequence record 32061 | 26000 with SV40pA-R
CTGCATTAAACAAGTTCCTCTCACTCTCTGATATTCATTTCTTTGCAAGTTATAAATACTGAATAATAAG
ATGACATGAACTACTACTGCTAGAGATTTTCCACACTGACTAAAAGGGTCTGAGGGATCTCTAGTTACCA
GAGTCACACAACAGACGGGCACACACTACTTGAAGCACTCAAGGCAAGCTTTATTGAGGCTTAAGCAGTG
GGTTCCCTAGTTAGCCAGAGAGCTCCCAGGCTCAGATCTGGTCTAACCAGAGAGACCCAGTACAAGCAAA
AAGCAGATCTTGTCTTCGTTGGGAGTGAATTAGCCCTTCCAGTCCCCCCTTTTCTTTTAAAAAGTGGCTA
AGATCTACAGCTGCCTTGTAAGTCATTGGTCTTAAAGGTACCTACTTGTACAGCTCGTCCATGCCGAGAG
TGATCCCGGCGGCGGTCACGAACTCCAGCAGGACCATGTGATCGCGCTTCTCGTTGGGGTCTTTGCTCAG
GGCGGACTGGTAGCTCAGGTAGTGGTTGTCGGGCAGCAGCACGGGGCCGTCGCCGATGGGGGTGTTCTGC
TGGTAGTGGTCGGCGAGCTGCACGCTGCCGTCCTCGATGTTGTGGCGGATCTTGAAGTTCACCTTGATGC
CGTTCTTCTGCTTGTCGGCCATGATATAGACGTTGTGGCTGTTGTAGTTGTACTCCAGCTTGTGCCCCAG
GATGTTGCCGTCCTCCTTGAAGTCGATGCCCTTCAGCTCGATGCGGTTCACCAGGGTGTCGCCCTCGAAC
TTCACCTCGGCGCGGGTCTTGTAGTTGCCGTCGTCCTTGAAGAA
